Addgene plasmid #203742: pHLP700
Purpose: C-terminal tagging of target proteins with AID*/3xHA degron
Depositing lab: Mark Hall. Depositing organization: Purdue University. Publication: Rapid, efficient auxin-inducible protein degradation in Candida pathogens. Milholland KL, Gregor JB, Hoda S, Piriz-Antunez S, Duenas-Santero E, Vu BG, Patel KP, Moye-Rowley WS, Vazquez de Aldana CR, Correa-Bordes J, Briggs SD, Hall MC. mSphere. 2023 Aug 18:e0028323. doi: 10.1128/msphere.00283-23. PubMed 37594261.
Backbone
  Vector backbone: unknown
  Backbone manufacturer: unknown
  Total vector size (bp): 6839
  Vector type: PCR amplification template for gene tagging
  Selectable markers: SAT1 (Nourseothricin)
Growth in bacteria
  Bacterial resistance: Ampicillin, 100 μg/mL
  Growth temperature: 37°C
  Growth strain: DH5alpha
  Copy number: Unknown
Gene/Insert
  Gene/Insert name: IAA17 auxin binding domain codons 71-114 (alt name: AID*)
  Species: A. thaliana (mustard weed)
  Insert size (bp): 282
  Promoter: none
  Tag / fusion protein: 3xHA (C terminal on insert)
  Cloning method: Gibson Cloning
  Sequencing primers: 5′ none; 3′ none
Resource information
  A portion of this plasmid was derived from a plasmid made by: The truncated IAA17 region (called AID*) used as an auxin-dependent degron was originally described here: https://doi.org/10.1002/yea.2967
Terms and licenses: Academic/Nonprofit Terms; Industry Terms: Not Available to Industry
How to cite: pHLP700 was a gift from Mark Hall (Addgene plasmid # 203742 ; http://n2t.net/addgene:203742 ; RRID:Addgene_203742)
