[The description below was written by a language model from this plasmid's Addgene catalogue record and pLannotate feature annotations shown in this document.]
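Description:
pHLP700 is a PCR template plasmid for C-terminal tagging of chromosomal genes with an auxin-inducible degron, developed as part of a system for rapid auxin-dependent protein depletion in Candida pathogens. The backbone is recorded as unknown, but the annotated features (f1 ori, lacZα fragment, T7 and T3 promoters, pBluescript MCS fragments, and an S. cerevisiae URA3 promoter and coding sequence) show a pBluescript-type framework carrying a yeast URA3 marker. It is propagated in E. coli through a high-copy ColE1/pUC origin with ampicillin selection (AmpR). No yeast replication origin is annotated, consistent with its use as an amplification template rather than as an episome. The catalogue lists 6,839 bp, while the sequenced record is 6,826 nt.

The tagging module has no promoter of its own, because expression is meant to come from the target gene after in-frame integration at its 3′ end. It consists of AID*, a truncated auxin-binding region of Arabidopsis thaliana IAA17 (codons 71–114), followed by a 3xHA epitope for detection and the S. cerevisiae ADH1 terminator. Downstream lies the SAT1 streptothricin acetyltransferase gene, which confers nourseothricin resistance for selecting transformants. A stretch of more than 1 kb between the terminator and SAT1 is unannotated, and the record does not state which promoter drives the marker. The short "copia promoter" hit is probably a spurious match.

In typical use, the degron–tag–terminator–marker cassette is amplified with primers carrying homology to the target locus and integrated by recombination. In cells that also express a TIR1 auxin receptor F-box protein, adding auxin triggers ubiquitin-mediated degradation of the tagged protein, which allows conditional loss-of-function studies.
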