Features (pLannotate 1.2.2; 23 found; start..end, strand, type, name):
      4..39      +  CDS            rop (fragment): Rop protein, which maintains plasmids at low copy number; rop
    141..190     +  misc_feature   bom (fragment): basis of mobility region from pBR322
    198..413     +  promoter       URA3 promoter: S. cerevisiae URA3
    414..1217    +  CDS            URA3: orotidine-5'-phosphate decarboxylase, required for uracil biosynthesis; S. cerevisiae URA3; yeast auxotrophic marker, counterselectable with 5-fluoroorotic acid (5-FOA)
   1296..1347    +  misc_feature   bom (fragment): basis of mobility region from pBR322
   1375..1803    -  rep_origin     f1 ori (sequence partly withheld): f1 bacteriophage origin of replication; arrow indicates direction of (+) strand synthesis
   1807..1964    -  CDS            lacZα (fragment): LacZα fragment of β-galactosidase; lacZ fragment
   1967..1985    +  promoter       T7 promoter: promoter for bacteriophage T7 RNA polymerase
   2069..2206    +  CDS            mini-AID (fragment): minimal degron from the auxin-responsive IAA17 protein of Arabidopsis thaliana (Kubota et al., 2013) acts as an auxin-inducible degron (AID) in the presence of TIR1
   2216..2305    +  CDS            3xHA: three tandem HA epitope tags
   2319..2506    +  terminator     ADH1 terminator: S. cerevisiae ADH1; transcription terminator for the S. cerevisiae alcohol dehydrogenase 1 (ADH1) gene
   3840..4361    +  CDS            sat-1: STA_ECOLX - Protein inferred from homology: Swiss-Prot protein existence level 3. Involved in resistance to streptothricin, a broad-spectrum antibiotic produced by streptomycetes (PubMed:1850404). Detoxifies streptothricin via acetylation of the beta amino group of the first beta-lysyl moiety of streptothricin (By similarity). From Escherichia coli.
   4420..4436    -  promoter       copia promoter (fragment): strong promoter from the Drosophila transposable element copia (Sinclair et al., 1986)
   4501..4521    +  misc_feature   MCS (fragment): pBluescript multiple cloning site
   4522..4558    +  misc_feature   MCS (fragment): pBluescript multiple cloning site
   4570..4588    -  promoter       T3 promoter: promoter for bacteriophage T3 RNA polymerase
   4633..4649    -  protein_bind   lac operator: The lac repressor binds to the lac operator to inhibit transcription in E. coli. This inhibition can be relieved by adding lactose or isopropyl-β-D-thiogalactopyranoside (IPTG). lac repressor encoded by lacI
   4657..4687    -  promoter       lac promoter: promoter for the E. coli lac operon
   4702..4723    -  protein_bind   CAP binding site: CAP binding activates transcription in the presence of cAMP. E. coli catabolite activator protein
   4736..4828    -  CDS            lacI (fragment): lac repressor; lacI; The lac repressor binds to the lac operator to inhibit transcription in E. coli. This inhibition can be relieved by adding lactose or isopropyl-β-D-thiogalactopyranoside (IPTG).
   5011..5599    -  rep_origin     ori: high-copy-number ColE1/pMB1/pBR322/pUC origin of replication
   5770..6630    -  CDS            AmpR: β-lactamase; bla; confers resistance to ampicillin, carbenicillin, and related antibiotics
   6631..6735    -  promoter       AmpR promoter: bla
>Addgene plasmid #203742 | pHLP700 | addgene full sequence | sequence record 402961 | Addgene NGS Result
CGTCTCGCGCGTTTCGGTGATGACGGTGAAAACCTCTGACACATGCAGCTCCCGGAGACGGTCACAGCTT
GTCTGTAAGCGGATGCCGGGAGCAGACAAGCCCGTCAGGGCGCGTCAGCGGGTGTTGGCGGGTGTCGGGG
CTGGCTTAACTATGCGGCATCAGAGCAGATTGTACTGAGAGTGCACCATACCACCTTTTCAATTCATCAT
TTTTTTTTTATTCTTTTTTTTGATTTCGGTTTCCTTGAAATTTTTTTGATTCGGTAATCTCCGAACAGAA
GGAAGAACGAAGGAAGGAGCACAGACTTAGATTGGTATATATACGCATATGTAGTGTTGAAGAAACATGA
AATTGCCCAGTATTCTTAACCCAACTGCACAGAACAAAAACCTGCAGGAAACGAAGATAAATCATGTCGA
AAGCTACATATAAGGAACGTGCTGCTACTCATCCTAGTCCTGTTGCTGCCAAGCTATTTAATATCATGCA
CGAAAAGCAAACAAACTTGTGTGCTTCATTGGATGTTCGTACCACCAAGGAATTACTGGAGTTAGTTGAA
GCATTAGGTCCCAAAATTTGTTTACTAAAAACACATGTGGATATCTTGACTGATTTTTCCATGGAGGGCA
CAGTTAAGCCGCTAAAGGCATTATCCGCCAAGTACAATTTTTTACTCTTCGAAGACAGAAAATTTGCTGA
CATTGGTAATACAGTCAAATTGCAGTACTCTGCGGGTGTATACAGAATAGCAGAATGGGCAGACATTACG
AATGCACACGGTGTGGTGGGCCCAGGTATTGTTAGCGGTTTGAAGCAGGCGGCAGAAGAAGTAACAAAGG
AACCTAGAGGCCTTTTGATGTTAGCAGAATTGTCATGCAAGGGCTCCCTATCTACTGGAGAATATACTAA
GGGTACTGTTGACATTGCGAAGAGCGACAAAGATTTTGTTATCGGCTTTATTGCTCAAAGAGACATGGGT
GGAAGAGATGAAGGTTACGATTGGTTGATTATGACACCCGGTGTGGGTTTAGATGACAAGGGAGACGCAT
TGGGTCAACAGTATAGAACCGTGGATGATGTGGTCTCTACAGGATCTGACATTATTATTGTTGGAAGAGG
ACTATTTGCAAAGGGAAGGGATGCTAAGGTAGAGGGTGAACGTTACAGAAAAGCAGGCTGGGAAGCATAT
TTGAGAAGATGCGGCCAGCAAAACTAAAAAACTGTATTATAAGTAAATGCATGTATACTAAACTCACAAA
TTAGAGCTTCAATTTAATTATATCAGTTATTACCCTATGCGGTGTGAAATACCGCACAGATGCGTAAGGA
GAAAATACCGCATCAGGAAATTGTAAGCGTTAATATTTTGTTAAAATTCGCGTTAAATTTTTGTTAAATC
AGCTCATTTTTTAACCAATAGGCCGAAATCGGCAAAATCCCTTATAAATCAAAAGAATAGACCGAGATAG
GGT
[37 nt withheld, positions 1474-1510]
AAAGAACGTGGACTCCAACGTCAAAGG
[49 nt withheld, positions 1538-1586]
T
[91 nt withheld, positions 1588-1678]
G
[124 nt withheld, positions 1680-1803]
CCATTCGCCATTCAGGCTGCGCAACTGTTGGGAAGGGCGATCGGTGCGGGCCTCTTCGCTATTACGCCAG
CTGGCGAAAGGGGGATGTGCTGCAAGGCGATTAAGTTGGGTAACGCCAGGGTTTTCCCAGTCACGACGTT
GTAAAACGACGGCCAGTGAATTGTAATACGACTCACTATAGGGCGAATTGGAGCTCCACCGCGGTGGCCG
CTCTAGAACTAGTGGATCCGGTGCAGGCGCCGGGGCTGGTGCTGGGGCAGGTACCCCTAAAGATCCAGCC
AAACCTCCGGCCAAGGCACAAGTTGTGGGATGGCCACCGGTGAGATCATACCGGAAGAACGTGATGGTTT
CCTGCCAAAAATCAAGCGGTGGCCCGGAGGCGGCGGCGTTCGTGAAGGTATCACCCGGGAAATACCCATA
CGATGTTCCTGACTATGCGGGCTATCCCTATGACGTCCCGGACTATGCAGGATCCTATCCATATGACGTT
CCAGATTACGCTTCTAGATAACGAGGCGAATTTCTTATGATTTATGATTTTTATTATTAAATAAGTTATA
AAAAAAATAAGTGTATACAAATTTTAAAGTGACTCTTAGGTTTTAAAACGAAAATTCTTATTCTTGAGTA
ACTCTTTCCTGTAGGTCAGGTTGCTTTCTCAGGTATAGCATGAGGTCGCTCTTATTGACCACACCTCTAC
CGGCATGCCGAGCAAATGCCTGCAAATCGCTCCCCATTTCACCCAATTGTAGATATGCTAACTCCAGCAA
TGAGTTGATGAATCTCGGTGTGTATTTTATGTCCTCAGAGGACAACACCTGTTGTAATCGTGTCGAGCGT
CAAAACTAGAGAATAATAAAGAAAACGATCTTTTCAAAAAGAAAAAACCTTTTAGTTTTCCTTTGTTGTT
GTTGTGGGTGTGTGCTATTTATATTATATAGTTTACTCATAATACCATAAAATATTCGGTTTGATTAGGT
TATTTTAATAAGCTAATTTGTTTCTAATCGTGTAATTTATGCTGTGTATATTAAGTAGTGTGTGCACTGC
CCAAAAATGTTTGTTGTTTATAGTCGGTTAAAGAGAAAAAAGAAAAAAAGATCCATACACACACGTTAAT
TAGTTGTTCAACGTAATACACTCATATTTTGTTCTTATTTGCTTTCGGTCGCTGTTCTCACCAAGATTTA
TTGCCAACGAAACAATTTTTTTTATATATTTTCAGATTTTTCTTTTTTTCCTTTCCTTTCCTTTTCTAAT
TTTCACTCCTGGTTTTCTTTCTTTCTTAGAAACATTATCTCGATATTAATATTAAAAAAATATAATCATT
CAAAATGGACGGTGGTATGTTTTAGTTTAGCTTCAATTCTAATTGATTGATTAATCAGTTGATTGGTTTC
AATATGACAAATGGGTAGGGTGGGAAAACTTCATTTTCAATTCAGATCAAACTTTTTTGTTGTCGACATA
ATATTTCTCGTTTGGGATGTTACTGTCACATTAATAATACACACACATCAGCTTATAATTTTGAAAGTAA
TTTATCAGATATGTTGTGACGATCAGTGGAAATGGCTAACTTCAATGTATCTGTTCTTCCCCTTTTTCAA
AGTTCACGTTTTTTGATTGATTGATTGATCTGTCGGCAGTGGTTTCAAAACCATTCGGTGAGTAATCCTA
TCAATCAATGTTACGACAAAAGGCTCAATATTCAAAATTGCAATGTTTTATGTTTTCCTACGTGTACTTG
TGCAAGGCAATTGATTCAACATTGCTTTTGGTGTTTGACGAGTTTCTAGTTTGGACTTGTGTTGTTATCT
GGGCTATACAGATTTCCCGGCTCACTATGAATTTTTTTTTTCGACGCTCAGTGCACACAACTATAAACAA
CACAAACACAAACACAGCAAGAAAAAAAAAAAACGAACATTGAATTGAAACCAAGCCAACTGAAAAATTC
CTTATTTAAATGACTGTCATACTAACCCATTTTTATAGAAGAAGTTGCTGCTTTAGTTATCGATAACGGT
TCTCATATGAAAATTTCGGTGATCCCTGAGCAGGTGGCGGAAACATTGGATGCTGAGAACCATTTCATTG
TTCGTGAAGTGTTCGATGTGCACCTATCCGACCAAGGCTTTGAACTATCTACCAGAAGTGTGAGCCCCTA
CCGGAAGGATTACATCTCGGATGATGACTCTGATGAAGACTCTGCTTGCTATGGCGCATTCATCGACCAA
GAGCTTGTCGGGAAGATTGAACTCAACTCAACATGGAACGATCTAGCCTCTATCGAACACATTGTTGTGT
CGCACACGCACCGAGGCAAAGGAGTCGCGCACAGTCTCATCGAATTTGCGAAAAAGTGGGCACTAAGCAG
ACAGCTCCTTGGCATACGATTAGAGACACAAACGAACAATGTACCTGCCTGCAATTTGTACGCAAAATGT
GGCTTTACTCTCGGCGGCATTGACCTCTTCACGTATAAAACTAGACCTCAAGTCTCGAACGAAACAGCGA
TGTACTGGTACTGGTTCTCGGGAGCACAGGATGACGCCTAACATATGTGAAGTGTGAAGGGGGAGATTTT
CACTTTATTAGATTTGTATATATGTATAATAAATAAATAAATAAGTTAAATAAATAATTAGATAAGGGTG
GTAATTATTACTATTTACAATCAAAGGTGGTCCTGCACGATACCGTCGACCTCGAGGGTATCGATACCGT
CGACCTCGAGGGGGGGCCCGGTACCAGCTTTTGTTCCCTTTAGTGAGGGTTAATTTCGAGCTTGGCGTAA
TCATGGTCATAGCTGTTTCCTGTGTGAAATTGTTATCCGCTCACAATTCCACACAACATACGAGCCGGAA
GCATAAAGTGTAAAGCCTGGGGTGCCTAATGAGTGAGCTAACTCACATTAATTGCGTTGCGCTCACTGCC
CGCTTTCCAGTCGGGAAACCTGTCGTGCCAGCTGCATTAATGAATCGGCCAACGCGCGGGGAGAGGCGGT
TTGCGTATTGGGCGCTCTTCCGCTTCCTCGCTCACTGACTCGCTGCGCTCGGTCGTTCGGCTGCGGCGAG
CGGTATCAGCTCACTCAAAGGCGGTAATACGGTTATCCACAGAATCAGGGGATAACGCAGGAAAGAACAT
GTGAGCAAAAGGCCAGCAAAAGGCCAGGAACCGTAAAAAGGCCGCGTTGCTGGCGTTTTTCCATAGGCTC
CGCCCCCCTGACGAGCATCACAAAAATCGACGCTCAAGTCAGAGGTGGCGAAACCCGACAGGACTATAAA
GATACCAGGCGTTTCCCCCTGGAAGCTCCCTCGTGCGCTCTCCTGTTCCGACCCTGCCGCTTACCGGATA
CCTGTCCGCCTTTCTCCCTTCGGGAAGCGTGGCGCTTTCTCATAGCTCACGCTGTAGGTATCTCAGTTCG
GTGTAGGTCGTTCGCTCCAAGCTGGGCTGTGTGCACGAACCCCCCGTTCAGCCCGACCGCTGCGCCTTAT
CCGGTAACTATCGTCTTGAGTCCAACCCGGTAAGACACGACTTATCGCCACTGGCAGCAGCCACTGGTAA
CAGGATTAGCAGAGCGAGGTATGTAGGCGGTGCTACAGAGTTCTTGAAGTGGTGGCCTAACTACGGCTAC
ACTAGAAGAACAGTATTTGGTATCTGCGCTCTGCTGAAGCCAGTTACCTTCGGAAAAAGAGTTGGTAGCT
CTTGATCCGGCAAACAAACCACCGCTGGTAGCGGTGGTTTTTTTGTTTGCAAGCAGCAGATTACGCGCAG
AAAAAAAGGATCTCAAGAAGATCCTTTGATCTTTTCTACGGGGTCTGACGCTCAGTGGAACGAAAACTCA
CGTTAAGGGATTTTGGTCATGAGATTATCAAAAAGGATCTTCACCTAGATCCTTTTAAATTAAAAATGAA
GTTTTAAATCAATCTAAAGTATATATGAGTAAACTTGGTCTGACAGTTACCAATGCTTAATCAGTGAGGC
ACCTATCTCAGCGATCTGTCTATTTCGTTCATCCATAGTTGCCTGACTCCCCGTCGTGTAGATAACTACG
ATACGGGAGGGCTTACCATCTGGCCCCAGTGCTGCAATGATACCGCGAGACCCACGCTCACCGGCTCCAG
ATTTATCAGCAATAAACCAGCCAGCCGGAAGGGCCGAGCGCAGAAGTGGTCCTGCAACTTTATCCGCCTC
CATCCAGTCTATTAATTGTTGCCGGGAAGCTAGAGTAAGTAGTTCGCCAGTTAATAGTTTGCGCAACGTT
GTTGCCATTGCTACAGGCATCGTGGTGTCACGCTCGTCGTTTGGTATGGCTTCATTCAGCTCCGGTTCCC
AACGATCAAGGCGAGTTACATGATCCCCCATGTTGTGCAAAAAAGCGGTTAGCTCCTTCGGTCCTCCGAT
CGTTGTCAGAAGTAAGTTGGCCGCAGTGTTATCACTCATGGTTATGGCAGCACTGCATAATTCTCTTACT
GTCATGCCATCCGTAAGATGCTTTTCTGTGACTGGTGAGTACTCAACCAAGTCATTCTGAGAATAGTGTA
TGCGGCGACCGAGTTGCTCTTGCCCGGCGTCAATACGGGATAATACCGCGCCACATAGCAGAACTTTAAA
AGTGCTCATCATTGGAAAACGTTCTTCGGGGCGAAAACTCTCAAGGATCTTACCGCTGTTGAGATCCAGT
TCGATGTAACCCACTCGTGCACCCAACTGATCTTCAGCATCTTTTACTTTCACCAGCGTTTCTGGGTGAG
CAAAAACAGGAAGGCAAAATGCCGCAAAAAAGGGAATAAGGGCGACACGGAAATGTTGAATACTCATACT
CTTCCTTTTTCAATATTATTGAAGCATTTATCAGGGTTATTGTCTCATGAGCGGATACATATTTGAATGT
ATTTAGAAAAATAAACAAATAGGGGTTCCGCGCACATTTCCCCGAAAAGTGCCACCTGACGTCTAAGAAA
CCATTATTATCATGACATTAACCTATAAAAATAGGCGTATCACGAGGCCCTTT
